>Addgene plasmid #173525 | pICSL86977OD:PITG_10232 | addgene full sequence | sequence record 342205 | Addgene NGS Result
CGTAAGGGCTTGGCTGCACCGGAATCAGCACGAAGTCGGCTGCCTTGATCGCGGACACAGCCAAGTCCGC
CGCCTGGGGCGCTCCGTCGATCACTACGAAGTCGCGCCGGCCGATGGCCTTCACGTCGCGGTCAATCGTC
GGGCGGTCGATGCCGACAACGGTTAGCGGTTGATCTTCCCGCACGGCCGCCCAATCGCGGGCACTGCCCT
GGGGATCGGAATCGACTAACAGAACATCGGCCCCGGCGAGTTGCAGGGCGCGGGCTAGATGGGTTGCGAT
GGTCGTCTTGCCTGACCCGCCTTTCTGGTTAAGTACAGCGATAACCTTCATGCGTTCCCCTTGCGTATTT
GTTTATTTACTCATCGCATCATATACGCAGCGACCGCATGACGCAAGCTGTTTTACTCAAATACACATCA
CCTTTTTAGACGGCGGCGCTCGGTTTCTTCAGCGGCCAAGCTGGCCGGCCAGGCCGCCAGCTTGGCATCA
GACAAACCGGCCAGGATTTCATGCAGCCGCACGGCTGACTCCCGAGGGGAACCCTGTGGTTGGCATGCAC
ATACAAATGGACGAACGGATAAACCTTTTCACGCCCTTTTAAATATCCGATTATTCTAATAAACGCTCTT
TTCTCTTAGGTTTACCCGCCAATATATCCTGTCAAACACTGATAGTTTAAACGGATCACTTCGTGTCCCT
CGGTCACATGTGCATCCTCTAGTAGCGGTCCTGCTGAGCCTCGACATGTTGTCGCAAAATTCGCCCTGGA
CCCGCCCAACGATTTGTCGTCACTGTCAAGGTTTGACCTGCACTTCATTTGGGGCCCACATACACCAAAA
AAATGCTGCATAATTCTCGGGGCAGCAAGTCGGTTACCCGGCCGCCGTGCTGGACCGGGTTGAATGGTGC
CCGTAACTTTCGGTAGAGCGGACGGCCAATACTCAACTTCAAGGAATCTCACCCATGCGCGCCGGCGGGG
AACCGGAGTTCCCTTCAGTGAGCGTTATTAGTTCGCCGCTCGGTGTGTCGTAGATACTAGCCCCTGGGGC
ACTTTTGAAATTTGAATAAGATTTATGTAATCAGTCTTTTAGGTTTGACCGGTTCTGCCGCTTTTTTTAA
AATTGGATTTGTAATAATAAAACGCAATTGTTTGTTATTGTGGCGCTCTATCATAGATGTCGCTATAAAC
CTATTCAGCACAATATATTGTTTTCATTTTAATATTGTACATATAAGTAGTAGGGTACAATCAGTAAATT
GAACGGAGAATATTATTCATAAAAATACGATAGTAACGGGTGATATATTCATTAGAATGAACCGAAACCG
GCGGTAAGGATCTGAGCTACACATGCTCAGGTTTTTTACAACGTGCACAACAGAATTGAAAGCAAATATC
ATGCGATCATAGGCTTCTCGCATATCTCATTAAAGCAGGACAAGCTCAAGTAGTAGAAGCCACCCTCTGT
CCGTTCCTCTGCATACCGTCGTAGAATCCAGCGTACTGCTTGAACCTCCTGTAAGCCTGAGACTTCCAGA
TGTAGTCTGATGGGAACTGGTGCTGGTGCACCATAGTCACCCACTGAGAAAGAGACATCTCCACAGACTC
GTCCTTGTGCCTGATCACGTCGAACAACCTGTGAGGCTGCACTCCAGCAGCGTACAACTCAGCGTCAGTA
GCGTCCATCTTGATCAAGTTAGCAATTTGGTTCTTCATCTTCCTCTCCCTAAGAGGGTGCATAGCAGCGT
TAGTCAACACAGTCAAGTATCCCATTGTATCGATAATTGTAAATGTAATTGTAATGTTGTTTGTTGTTTG
TTGTTGTTGGTAATTGTTGTAAAAATGAGCTCTTATACTCGAGCGTGTCCTCTCCAAATGAAATGAACTT
CCTTATATAGAGGAAGGGTCTTGCGAAGGATAGTGGGATTGTGCGTCATCCCTTACGTCAGTGGAGATGT
CACATCAATCCACTTGCTTTGTAGACGTGGTTGGAACCTCTTCTTTTTCCACGATGCTCCTCGTGGGTGG
GGGTCCATCTTTGGGACCACTGTCGGCAGAGAGATCTTGAATGATAGCCTTTCCTTTATCGCAATGATGG
CATTTGTAGGAGCCACCTTCCTTTTCTACTGTCCTTTCGATGAAGTGACAGATAGCTGGGCAATGGAATC
CGAGGAGGTTTCCCGAAATTATCCTTTGTTGAAAAGTCTCAATAGCCCTTTGATCTTCTGAGACTGTATC
TTTGACATTTTTGGAGTAGACCAGAGTGTCGTGCTCCACCATGTTGACGAAGATTTTCTTCTTGTCATTG
AGTCGTAAAAGACTCTGTATGAACTGTTCGCCAGTCTTGACGGCGAGTTCTGTTAGATCCTCGATTTGAA
TCTTAGACTCCATGCATGGCCTTAGATTCAGTAGGAACTACCTTTTTAGAGACTCCAATCTCTATTACTT
GCCTTGGTTTATGAAGCAAGCCTTGAATCGTCCATACTGGAATAGTACTTCTGATCTTGAGAAATATGTC
TTTCTCTGTGTTCTTGATGCAATTAGTCCTGAATCTTTTGACTGCATCTTTAACCTTCTTGGGAAGGTAT
TTGATCTCCTGGAGATTGTTACTCGGGTAGATCGTCTTGATGAGACTTGCTGCGTAGGCCTCTCTAACCA
TCTGTGGGTCAGCATTCTTTCTGAAATTGAAGAGGCTAACCTTCTCATTATCAGTGGTGAACATAGTGTC
GTCACCTTCACCTTCGAACTTCCTTCCTAGATCGTAAAGATAGAGGAAATCGTCCATTGTAATCTCCGGG
GCAAAGGAGATCTCTTTTGGGGCTGGATCACTGCTGGGCCTTTTGGTTCCTAGCGTGAGCCAGTGGGCTT
TTTGCTTTGGTGGGCTTGTTAGGGCCTTAGCAAAGCTCTTGGGCTTGAGTTGAGCTTCTCCTTTGGGGAT
GAAGTTCAACCTGTCTGTTTGCTGACTTGTTGTGTACGCGTCAGCTGCTGCTCTTGCCTCTGTAATAGTG
GCAAATTTCTTGTGTGCAACTCCGGGAACGCCGTTTGTTGCCGCCTTTGTACAACCCCAGTCATCGTATA
TACCGGCATGTGGACCGTTATACACAACGTAGTAGTTGATATGAGGGTGTTGAATACCCGATTCTGCTCT
GAGAGGAGCAACTGTGCTGTTAAGCTCAGATTTTTGTGGGATTGGAATTCCTCCAAGCTTGAATTCTTGC
AGCGCTCCAATTCAGCAAGCGTCGATCTAGTAACATAGATGACACCGCGCGCGATAATTTATCCTAGTTT
GCGCGCTATATTTTGTTTTCTATCGCGTATTAAATGTATAATTGCGGGACTCTAATCATAAAAACCCATC
TCATAAATAACGTCATGCATTACATGTTAATTATTACATGCTTAACGTAATTCAACAGAAATTATATGAT
AATCATCGCAAGACCGGCAACAGGATTCAATCTTAAGAAACTTTATTGCCAAATGTTTGAACGATCTGCT
TGACTCTAGATCCAGAGTCCCGCTCAAATCTCAGTCACAGGAAGAACAGGTCTAGGAGGAACAGGAAGAG
AGAAATCAAGCTGCCAGAATCCCACATCATGCCAATTTCCATGTTTGAAACCAGCAGCTCTAAGCATTCC
CCTAGGAGCATAACCAAGAGCCTCATGCATCCTCACAGAAGGATCATTAGGAAGTCCAATCACAGCAACC
ACAGACTTGAAACCCTGAGCCTCCAAAGACTTCAAAAGATGAGTGTAAAGAGTAGATCCAAGACCAGTTC
TTTGATGCCTAGGAGACACGTAAACAGTAGACTCAGCAGTCCAATCGTAAGCATTCCTAGCCTTCCAAGG
ACCAGCATAAGCAATACCAGCCACTTCACCATCCACTTCAGCAACAAGCCAAGGATACCTCTCTCTAAGC
CTCACAAGATCATCAGTCCACTCTTGTGGTTCTTGAGGCTCAGTCCTGAAATTCACAGTAGAAGTCTCAA
TGTAATGATTCACAATAGTGCACACAGCAGGCATATCAGCCTCAGTAGCCCTTCTAATATCAGCAGGCCT
TCTTTCAGGAGACATGCGAAACGATCCAGATCCGGTGCAGATTATTTGGATTGAGAGTGAATATGAGACT
CTAATTGGATACCGAGGGGAATTTATGGAACGTCAGTGGAGCATTTTGACAAGAAATATTTGCTAGCTGA
TAGTGACCTTAGGCGACTTTTGAACGCGCAATAATGGTTTCTGACGTATGTGCTTAGCTCATTAAACTCC
AGAAACCCGCGGCTGAGTGGCTCCTTCAACGTTGCGGTTCTGTCAGTTCCAAACGTAAAACGGCTTGTCC
CGCGTCATCGGCGGGGGTCATAACGTGACTCCCTTAATTCTCCGCTCCGGATCCGAATTCGGCACAGAGT
GTTCAACCCCAGTACATTAAAAACGTCCGCAATGTGTTATTAAGTTGTCTAAGCGTCAATTTGTTTACAC
CACAATATATCCTGCCACCAGCCAGCCAACAGCTCCCCGACCGGCAGCTCGGCACAAAATCACCACTCGA
TACAGGCAGCCCATCAACCATGACTACTGTCCGGTCCAACAGATCCGAGCAGGAACCGTAAAAAGGCCGC
GTTGCTGGCGTTTTTCCATAGGCTCCGCCCCCCTGACGAGCATCACAAAAATCGACGCTCAAGTCAGAGG
TGGCGAAACCCGACAGGACTATAAAGATACCAGGCGTTTCCCCCTGGAAGCTCCCTCGTGCGCTCTCCTG
TTCCGACCCTGCCGCTTACCGGATACCTGTCCGCCTTTCTCCCTTCGGGAAGCGTGGCGCTTTCTCATAG
CTCACGCTGTAGGTATCTCAGTTCGGTGTAGGTCGTTCGCTCCAAGCTGGGCTGTGTGCACGAACCCCCC
GTTCAGCCCGACCGCTGCGCCTTATCCGGTAACTATCGTCTTGAGTCCAACCCGGTAAGACACGACTTAT
CGCCACTGGCAGCAGCCACTGGTAACAGGATTAGCAGAGCGAGGTATGTAGGCGGTGCTACAGAGTTCTT
GAAGTGGTGGCCTAACTACGGCTACACTAGAAGAACAGTATTTGGTATCTGCGCTCTGCTGAAGCCAGTT
ACCTTCGGAAAAAGAGTTGGTAGCTCTTGATCCGGCAAACAAACCACCGCTGGTAGCGGTGGTTTTTTTG
TTTGCAAGCAGCAGATTACGCGCAGAAAAAAAGGATCTCAAGAAGATCCTTTGATCTTTTCTACGGGGTC
TGACGCTCAGTGGAACGAAAACTCACGTTAAGGGATTTTGGTCATGAGATTATCAAAAAGGATCTTCACC
TAGATCCTTTTAAATTAAAAATGAAGTTTTAAATCAATCTAAAGTATATATGAGTAAACTTGGTCTGACA
GCTAAAACAATTCATCCAGTAAAATATAATATTTTATTTTCTCCCAATCAGGCTTGATCCCCAGTAAGTC
AAAAAATAGCTCGACATACTGTTCTTCCCCGATATCCTCCCTGAGCGACCGGACGCAGAAGGCAATGTCA
TACCACTTGTCCGCCCTGCCGCTTCTCCCAAGATCAATAAAGCCACTTACTTTGCCATCTTTCACAAAGA
TGTTGCTGTCTCCCAGGTCGCCGTGGGAAAAGACAAGTTCCTCTTCGGGCTTTTCCGTCTTTAAAAAATC
ATACAGCTCGCGCGGATCTTTAAATGGAGTGTCCTCTTCCCAGTTTTCGCAATCCACATCGGCCAGATCG
TTATTCAGTAAGTAATCCAATTCGGCTAAGCGGCTGTCTAAGCTATTCGTATAGGGACAATCCGATATGT
CGATGGAGTGAAAGAGCCTGATGCACTCCGCATACAGCTCGATAATCTTTTCAGGGCTTTGTTCATCTTC
ATACTCTTCCGAGCAAAGGACGCCATCGGCCTCACTCATGAGCAGATTGCTCCAGCCATCATGCCGTTCA
AAGTGCAGGACCTTTGGAACAGGCAGCTTTCCTTCCAGCCATAGCATCATGTCCTTTTCCCGTTCCACAT
CATAGGTGGTCCCTTTATACCGGCTGTCCGTCATTTTTAAATATAGGTTTTCATTTTCTCCCACCAGCTT
ATATACCTTAGCAGGAGACATTCCTTCCGTATCTTTTACGCAGCGGTATTTTTCGATCAGTTTTTTCAAT
TCCGGTGATATTCTCATTTTAGCCATACTCTTCCTTTTTCAATATTATTGAAGCATTTATCAGGGTTATT
GTCTCATGAGCGGATACATATTTGAATGTATTTAGAAAAATAAACAAATAGGGGTTCCGCGCACTCGGAG
CCTTGATGTGGGCGCTTTTTGCAGCTGTTCGGCTGTGCGCTGGCCAGACAGTTATGCACAGGCCAGGCGG
GTTTTAAGAGTTTTAATAAGTTTTAAAGAGTTTTAGGCGGAAAAATCGCCTTTTTTCTCTTTTATATCAG
TCACTTACATGTGTGACCGGTTCCCAATGTACGGCTTTGGGTTCCCAATGTACGGGTTCCGGTTCCCAAT
GTACGGCTTTGGGTTCCCAATGTACGTGCTATCCACAGGAAAGAAGCTTTTTCGACCTTTTTCCCCTGCT
AGGGCAATTTGCCCTAGCATCTGCTCCGTACATTAGGAACCGGCGGATGCTTCGCCCTCGATCAGGTTGC
GGTAGCGCATGACTAGGATCGGGCCAGCCTGCCCCGCCTCCTCCTTCAAATCGTACTCCGGCAGGTCATT
TGACCCGATCAGCTTGCGCACGGTGAAACAGAACTTCTTGAACTCTCCGGCGCTGCCACTGCGTTCGTAG
ATCGTCTTGAACAACCATCTGGCTTCTGCCTTGCCTGCGGCGCGGCGTGCCAGGCGGTAGAGAAAACGGC
CGATGCCGGGATCGATCAAAAAGTAATCGGGGTGAACCGTCAGCACGTCCGGGTTCTTGCCTTCTGTGAT
CTCGCGGTACATCCAATCAGCTAGCTCGATCTCGATGTACTCCGGCCGCCCGGTTTCGCTCTTTACGATC
TTGTAGCGGCTAATCAAGGCTTCACCCTCGGATACCGTCACCAGGCGGCCGTTCTTGGCCTTCTTCGTAC
GCTGCATGGCAACGTGCGTGGTGTTTAACCGAATGCAGGTTTCTACCAGGTCGTCTTTCTGCTTTCCGCC
ATCGGCTCGCCGGCAGAACTTGAGTACGTCCGCAACGTGTGGACGGAACACGCGGCCGGGCTTGTCTCCC
TTCCCTTCCCGGTATCGGTTCATGGATTCGGTTAGATGGGAAACCGCCATCAGTACCAGGTCGTAATCCC
ACACACTGGCCATGCCGGCCGGCCCTGCGGAAACCTCTACGTGCCCGTCTGGAAGCTCGTAGCGGATCAC
CTCGCCAGCTCGTCGGTCACGCTTCGACAGACGGAAAACGGCCACGTCCATGATGCTGCGACTATCGCGG
GTGCCCACGTCATAGAGCATCGGAACGAAAAAATCTGGTTGCTCGTCGCCCTTGGGCGGCTTCCTAATCG
ACGACGCACCGGCTGCCGGCGGTTGCCGGGATTCTTTGCGGATTCGATCAGCGGCCGCTTGCCACGATTC
ACCGGGGCGTGCTTCTGCCTCGATGCGTTGCCGCTGGGCGGCCTGCGCGGCCTTCAACTTCTCCACCAGG
TCATCACCCAGCGCCGCGCCGATTTGTACCGGGCCGGATGGTTTGCGACCGCTCACGCCGATTCCTCGGG
CTTGGGGGTTCCAGTGCCATTGCAGGGCCGGCAGACAACCCAGCCGCTTACGCCTGGCCAACCGCCCGTT
CCTCCACACATGGGGCATTCCACGGCGTCGGTGCCTGGTTGTTCTTGATTTTCCATGCCGCCTCCTTTAG
CCGCTAAAATTCATCTACTCATTTATTCATTTGCTCATTTACTCTGGTAGCTGCGCGATGTATTCAGATA
GCAGCTCGGTAATGGTCTTGCCTTGGCGTACCGCGTACATCTTCAGCTTGGTGTGATCCTCCGCCGGCAA
CTGAAAGTTGACCCGCTTCATGGCTGGCGTGTCTGCCAGGCTGGCCAACGTTGCAGCCTTGCTGCTGCGT
GCGCTCGGACGGCCGGCACTTAGCGTGTTTGTGCTTTTGCTCATTTTCTCTTTACCTCATTAACTCAAAT
GAGTTTTGATTTAATTTCAGCGGCCAGCGCCTGGACCTCGCGGGCAGCGTCGCCCTCGGGTTCTGATTCA
AGAACGGTTGTGCCGGCGGCGGCAGTGCCTGGGTAGCTCACGCGCTGCGTGATACGGGACTCAAGAATGG
GCAGCTCGTACCCGGCCAGCGCCTCGGCAACCTCACCGCCGATGCGCGTGCCTTTGATCGCCCGCGACAC
GACAAAGGCCGCTTGTAGCCTTCCATCCGTGACCTCAATGCGCTGCTTAACCAGCTCCACCAGGTCGGCG
GTGGCCCATATGT
Features (pLannotate 1.2.2; 17 found; start..end, strand, type, name):
    640..664     -  misc_feature   RB T-DNA repeat: right border repeat from nopaline C58 T-DNA
    731..1438    -  terminator     OCS terminator: octopine synthase terminator
   1449..1772    -  CDS            RXLRI_PHYIT (fragment): Experimental evidence at transcript level: Swiss-Prot protein existence level 2. Effector that leads to host programmed cell death. From Phytophthora infestans (strain T30-4) (Potato late blight fungus).
   1784..1837    -  misc_feature   TMV Ω: translational enhancer from the tobacco mosaic virus 5'-leader sequence (Gallie et al., 1988)
   1866..2211    -  promoter       CaMV 35S promoter: strong constitutive promoter from cauliflower mosaic virus
   1868..1914    -  promoter       minimal CaMV 35S promoter: minimal 35S promoter from cauliflower mosaic virus
   2395..3201    -  CDS            IBMP_CAMVB (fragment): Experimental evidence at protein level: Swiss-Prot protein existence level 1. Enhances the ribosomal termination-reinitiation event leading to the translation of major open reading frames on the polycistronic viral RNAs. From Cauliflower mosaic virus (strain Bari 1) (CaMV).
   3244..3496    -  terminator     NOS terminator: nopaline synthase terminator and poly(A) signal
   3527..4075    -  CDS            bar: PAT_STRHY - Experimental evidence at protein level: Swiss-Prot protein existence level 1. Inactivates phosphinothricin (PPT) by transfer of an acetyl group from acetyl CoA. Can also acetylate demethylphosphinothricin but not PTT or glutamate. This enzyme is an effector of phosphinothricin tripeptide (PTT or bialaphos) resistance. From Streptomyces hygroscopicus. Introduced by genetic manipulation and expressed in glufosinate-tolerant maize by Dekalb Genetics.
   4096..4278    -  promoter       NOS promoter: nopaline synthase promoter NOS promoter
   4473..4497    -  misc_feature   LB T-DNA repeat: left border repeat from nopaline C58 T-DNA
   4633..5221    -  rep_origin     ori: high-copy-number ColE1/pMB1/pBR322/pUC origin of replication
   5392..6186    -  CDS            KanR: aminoglycoside phosphotransferase; aphA-3; confers resistance to kanamycin
   6187..6291    -  promoter       AmpR promoter: bla
   6353..6547    -  rep_origin     pVS1 oriV: origin of replication for the Pseudomonas plasmid pVS1 (Heeb et al., 2000)
   6613..7686    -  CDS            pVS1 RepA: replication protein from the Pseudomonas plasmid pVS1 (Heeb et al., 2000)
   8115..331     -  CDS            pVS1 StaA (across the origin): stability protein from the Pseudomonas plasmid pVS1 (Heeb et al., 2000)
