[The description below was written by a language model from this plasmid's Addgene catalogue record and pLannotate feature annotations shown in this document.]
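Description:
pICSL86977OD:PITG_10232 is a plant binary expression vector built on the pICSL86977OD backbone, designed to be moved into Agrobacterium and used for transient expression of its insert in plant tissue by agro-infiltration. It replicates in E. coli through a high-copy ColE1/pUC-type origin and in Agrobacterium through the pVS1 replicon (oriV, RepA and the StaA stability protein). Bacterial selection is by kanamycin, conferred by an aphA-3 aminoglycoside phosphotransferase gene annotated as being driven by the bla (AmpR) promoter.

Between the nopaline-type left and right T-DNA border repeats lie two plant cassettes. The expression cassette uses the CaMV 35S promoter followed by the TMV Ω 5' leader, a translational enhancer, to drive the insert PITG_10232 from Phytophthora infestans strain T30-4, and it ends with the octopine synthase terminator. The annotation matches the coding region to a fragment of a P. infestans RXLR effector described as triggering host programmed cell death. No epitope tag or reporter is annotated. An annotated fragment of a CaMV open reading frame upstream of the 35S promoter probably reflects extended viral promoter sequence rather than an intended coding region. The second cassette, nearer the left border, is a NOS promoter–bar–NOS terminator unit encoding phosphinothricin acetyltransferase, which gives Basta (glufosinate) resistance for plant selection.

The associated publication concerns pathogen effectors that counteract an NLR immune receptor network, which suggests the construct was used for in planta effector expression assays. The sequenced record is 8,413 nt, slightly shorter than the listed backbone size without insert. The record does not explain this difference, and the cloning sites are not stated.
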