Addgene plasmid #173525: pICSL86977OD:PITG_10232
Purpose: This is a binary plasmid that can be transferred into Agrobacterium and used to transiently express the protein encoded by the insert in plants by agro-infiltration.
Depositing lab: Sophien Kamoun. Depositing organization: Sainsbury Laboratory, Norwich. Publication: Plant pathogens convergently evolved to counteract redundant nodes of an NLR immune receptor network. Derevnina L, Contreras MP, Adachi H, Upson J, Vergara Cruces A, Xie R, Sklenar J, Menke FLH, Mugford ST, MacLean D, Ma W, Hogenhout SA, Goverse A, Maqbool A, Wu CH, Kamoun S. PLoS Biol. 2021 Aug 23;19(8):e3001136. doi: 10.1371/journal.pbio.3001136. PubMed 34424903.
Backbone
  Vector backbone: pICSL86977OD
  Backbone manufacturer: Youles SynBio plasmids
  Backbone size w/o insert (bp): 8678
  Vector type: Plant Expression
  Selectable markers: Basta
Growth in bacteria
  Bacterial resistance: Kanamycin, 50 μg/mL
  Growth temperature: 37°C
  Growth strain: DH5alpha
  Copy number: High Copy
Gene/Insert
  Gene/Insert name: PITG_10232_T30-4
  Species: Phytophthora infestans
  Promoter: 35S
  Cloning method: Restriction Enzyme; 5′ cloning site unknown (unknown if destroyed); 3′ cloning site unknown (unknown if destroyed)
Terms and licenses: Academic/Nonprofit Terms; Industry Terms: Not Available to Industry
How to cite: pICSL86977OD:PITG_10232 was a gift from Sophien Kamoun (Addgene plasmid # 173525 ; http://n2t.net/addgene:173525 ; RRID:Addgene_173525)
